Addgene plasmid #81605: pDONR223_GABRA6_p.A322T
Purpose: Gateway Donor vector containing GABRA6 , part of the Target Accelerator Plasmid Collection.
Depositing lab: Jesse Boehm & William Hahn & David Root. Depositing organization: Broad Institute. Publication: Systematic Functional Interrogation of Rare Cancer Variants Identifies Oncogenic Alleles. Kim E, Ilic N, Shrestha Y, Zou L, Kamburov A, Zhu C, Yang X, Lubonja R, Tran N, Nguyen C, Lawrence MS, Piccioni F, Bagul M, Doench JG, Chouinard CR, Wu X, Hogstrom L, Natoli T, Tamayo P, Horn H, Corsello SM, Lage K, Root DE, Subramanian A, Golub TR, Getz G, Boehm JS, Hahn WC. Cancer Discov. 2016 Jul;6(7):714-26. doi: 10.1158/2159-8290.CD-16-0160. Epub 2016 May 4. PubMed 27147599.
Backbone
  Vector backbone: pDONR223
  Backbone manufacturer: Invitrogen
  Backbone size w/o insert (bp): 2790
  Vector type: Gateway Entry vector
Growth in bacteria
  Bacterial resistance: Spectinomycin, 50 μg/mL
  Growth temperature: 37°C
  Growth strain: DH5alpha
  Copy number: High Copy
Gene/Insert
  Gene/Insert name: GABRA6
  Species: H. sapiens (human)
  Mutation: A322T
  GenBank ID: NM_000811.2
  Entrez Gene: GABRA6
  Promoter: None
  Cloning method: Gateway Cloning
  Sequencing primers: 5′ M13pUC-fwd; 3′ M13-Rev
Terms and licenses: Academic/Nonprofit Terms; Industry Terms: Not Available to Industry
Depositor comments: Closed state: stop codon immediately follows insert
How to cite: pDONR223_GABRA6_p.A322T was a gift from Jesse Boehm & William Hahn & David Root (Addgene plasmid # 81605 ; http://n2t.net/addgene:81605 ; RRID:Addgene_81605)
