[The description below was written by a language model from this plasmid's Addgene catalogue record and pLannotate feature annotations shown in this document.]
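Description:
pDONR223_GABRA6_p.A322T is a Gateway entry clone built on the Invitrogen pDONR223 backbone and carrying the human GABRA6 open reading frame, which encodes the alpha-6 subunit of the GABA-A receptor, with the missense substitution A322T. It is a bacterial shuttle plasmid of about 4.2 kb, not an expression vector. It replicates in E. coli at high copy from a ColE1/pUC-type origin and is selected with spectinomycin through the aadA (SmR) aminoglycoside adenylyltransferase gene, which sits downstream of a class 1 integron Pc promoter fragment. The short lacZα, lacI and gentamicin-resistance fragments in the annotation are backbone remnants with no evident function, and rrnB T1 and T2 terminators are also present in the backbone.

The roughly 1.35 kb coding sequence is flanked on both sides by attL recombination sites, the substrates for LR Clonase. The annotation software labels both as attL3 and matches the insert to the mouse Gabra6 protein. That match probably reflects homology-based annotation, since the catalogue lists the insert as human. No promoter drives the insert in this plasmid. A T7 promoter lies just outside the downstream attL site and points back toward the insert on the opposite strand. The clone is in the "closed" configuration, with a stop codon directly after the ORF, so transfer into a destination vector gives native or N-terminally tagged protein but not C-terminal fusions. M13 primer sites in the backbone are listed for sequencing across the insert.

The plasmid belongs to the Target Accelerator Plasmid Collection, a set of variant alleles made to test rare cancer-associated mutations functionally. Its typical use is LR recombination of the mutant ORF into expression destination vectors for such assays.
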