Features (pLannotate 1.2.2; 12 found; start..end, strand, type, name):
     38..74      -  CDS            lacZα (fragment): LacZα fragment of β-galactosidase; lacZ fragment
     91..186     +  protein_bind   attL3: mutant version of attL; recombination site for the Gateway® LR reaction LR Clonase™
    204..1550    +  CDS            Gabra6: GBRA6_MOUSE - Also known as Gabra-6. Experimental evidence at protein level: Swiss-Prot protein existence level 1. GABA, the major inhibitory neurotransmitter in the vertebrate brain, mediates neuronal inhibition by binding to the GABA/benzodiazepine receptor and opening an integral chloride channel. From Mus musculus (Mouse).
   1558..1653    -  protein_bind   attL3: mutant version of attL; recombination site for the Gateway® LR reaction LR Clonase™
   1672..1690    -  promoter       T7 promoter: promoter for bacteriophage T7 RNA polymerase
   1880..1903    +  promoter       Pc promoter (fragment): intI1 (promoter lies within the coding sequence); class 1 integron promoter
   2079..2135    +  CDS            GmR (fragment): gentamycin acetyltransferase; aacC1; confers resistance to gentamycin
   2142..2933    +  CDS            SmR: aminoglycoside adenylyltransferase (Murphy, 1985); aadA; confers resistance to spectinomycin and streptomycin
   3026..3614    +  rep_origin     ori: high-copy-number ColE1/pMB1/pBR322/pUC origin of replication
   3797..3889    +  CDS            lacI (fragment): lac repressor; lacI; The lac repressor binds to the lac operator to inhibit transcription in E. coli. This inhibition can be relieved by adding lactose or isopropyl-β-D-thiogalactopyranoside (IPTG).
   3944..3971    -  terminator     rrnB T2 terminator: transcription terminator T2 from the E. coli rrnB gene
   4103..4146    +  terminator     rrnB T1 terminator: Escherichia coli rrnB; transcription terminator T1 from the E. coli rrnB gene
>Addgene plasmid #81605 | pDONR223_GABRA6_p.A322T | addgene full sequence | sequence record 167108 | Addgene NGS Result
GGCAGTTCCCTACTCTCGCGTTAACGCTAGCATGGATGTTTTCCCAGTCACGACGTTGTAAAACGACGGC
CAGTCTTAAGCTCGGGCCCCAAATAATGATTTTATTTTGACTGATAGTGACCTGTTCGTTGCAACAAATT
GATGAGCAATGCTTTTTTATAATGCCAACTTTGTACAAAAAAGTTGGCACCATGGCGTCGTCTCTGCCCT
GGCTGTGCATTATTCTGTGGCTAGAAAATGCCCTAGGGAAACTCGAAGTTGAAGGCAACTTCTACTCAGA
AAACGTCAGTCGGATCCTGGACAACTTGCTTGAAGGCTATGACAATCGGCTGCGGCCGGGATTTGGAGGT
GCTGTCACTGAAGTCAAAACAGACATTTATGTGACCAGTTTTGGGCCCGTGTCAGATGTGGAGATGGAGT
ATACGATGGATGTTTTTTTCCGCCAGACCTGGACTGATGAGAGGTTGAAGTTTGGGGGGCCAACTGAGAT
TCTGAGTCTGAATAATTTGATGGTCAGTAAAATCTGGACGCCTGACACCTTTTTCAGAAATGGTAAAAAG
TCCATTGCTCACAACATGACAACTCCTAATAAACTCTTCAGAATAATGCAGAATGGAACCATTTTATACA
CCATGAGGCTTACCATCAATGCTGACTGTCCCATGAGGCTGGTTAACTTTCCTATGGATGGGCATGCTTG
TCCACTCAAGTTTGGGAGCTATGCTTATCCCAAAAGTGAAATCATATATACGTGGAAAAAAGGACCACTT
TACTCAGTAGAAGTCCCAGAAGAATCTTCAAGCCTTCTCCAGTATGATCTGATTGGACAAACAGTATCTA
GTGAGACAATTAAATCTAACACAGGTGAATACGTTATAATGACAGTTTACTTCCACTTGCAAAGGAAGAT
GGGCTACTTCATGATACAGATATACACTCCTTGCATTATGACAGTCATTCTTTCCCAGGTGTCTTTCTGG
ATTAATAAGGAGTCCGTCCCAGCAAGAACTGTTTTTGGGATCACCACTGTTTTAACTATGACCACTTTGA
GCATCAGTGCCCGGCACTCTTTGCCAAAAGTGTCATATGCCACTGCCATGGATTGGTTCATAGCTGTTTG
CTTTGCATTCGTCTTCTCTGCTCTTATCGAGTTCACAGCTGTCAACTACTTTACCAATCTTCAGACACAG
AAGGCCAAAAGGAAGGCACAGTTTGCAGCCCCACCCACAGTGACAATATCAAAAGCTACTGAACCTTTGG
AAGCTGAGATTGTTTTGCATCCTGACTCCAAATATCATCTGAAGAAAAGGATCACTTCTCTGTCTTTGCC
AATAGTTTCATCTTCCGAGGCCAATAAAGTGCTCACGAGAGCGCCCATCTTACAATCAACACCTGTCACA
CCCCCACCACTCTCGCCAGCCTTTGGAGGCACCAGTAAAATAGACCAGTATTCTCGAATTCTCTTCCCAG
TTGCATTTGCAGGATTCAACCTTGTGTACTGGGTAGTTTATCTTTCCAAAGATACAATGGAAGTGAGTAG
CAGTGTTGAATGATTGCCAACTTTCTTGTACAAAGTTGGCATTATAAGAAAGCATTGCTTATCAATTTGT
TGCAACGAACAGGTCACTATCAGTCAAAATAAAATCATTATTTGCCATCCAGCTGATATCCCCTATAGTG
AGTCGTATTACATGGTCATAGCTGTTTCCTGGCAGCTCTGGCCCGTGTCTCAAAATCTCTGATGTTACAT
TGCACAAGATAAAAATATATCATCATGCCTCCTCTAGACCAGCCAGGACAGAAATGCCTCGACTTCGCTG
CTACCCAAGGTTGCCGGGTGACGCACACCGTGGAAACGGATGAAGGCACGAACCCAGTGGACATAAGCCT
GTTCGGTTCGTAAGCTGTAATGCAAGTAGCGTATGCGCTCACGCAACTGGTCCAGAACCTTGACCGAACG
CAGCGGTGGTAACGGCGCAGTGGCGGTTTTCATGGCTTGTTATGACTGTTTTTTTGGGGTACAGTCTATG
CCTCGGGCATCCAAGCAGCAAGCGCGTTACGCCGTGGGTCGATGTTTGATGTTATGGAGCAGCAACGATG
TTACGCAGCAGGGCAGTCGCCCTAAAACAAAGTTAAACATTATGAGGGAAGCGGTGATCGCCGAAGTATC
GACTCAACTATCAGAGGTAGTTGGCGTCATCGAGCGCCATCTCGAACCGACGTTGCTGGCCGTACATTTG
TACGGCTCCGCAGTGGATGGCGGCCTGAAGCCACACAGTGATATTGATTTGCTGGTTACGGTGACCGTAA
GGCTTGATGAAACAACGCGGCGAGCTTTGATCAACGACCTTTTGGAAACTTCGGCTTCCCCTGGAGAGAG
CGAGATTCTCCGCGCTGTAGAAGTCACCATTGTTGTGCACGACGACATCATTCCGTGGCGTTATCCAGCT
AAGCGCGAACTGCAATTTGGAGAATGGCAGCGCAATGACATTCTTGCAGGTATCTTCGAGCCAGCCACGA
TCGACATTGATCTGGCTATCTTGCTGACAAAAGCAAGAGAACATAGCGTTGCCTTGGTAGGTCCAGCGGC
GGAGGAACTCTTTGATCCGGTTCCTGAACAGGATCTATTTGAGGCGCTAAATGAAACCTTAACGCTATGG
AACTCGCCGCCCGACTGGGCTGGCGATGAGCGAAATGTAGTGCTTACGTTGTCCCGCATTTGGTACAGCG
CAGTAACCGGCAAAATCGCGCCGAAGGATGTCGCTGCCGACTGGGCAATGGAGCGCCTGCCGGCCCAGTA
TCAGCCCGTCATACTTGAAGCTAGACAGGCTTATCTTGGACAAGAAGAAGATCGCTTGGCCTCGCGCGCA
GATCAGTTGGAAGAATTTGTCCACTACGTGAAAGGCGAGATCACCAAGGTAGTCGGCAAATAACCCTCGA
GCCACCCATGACCAAAATCCCTTAACGTGAGTTACGCGTCGTTCCACTGAGCGTCAGACCCCGTAGAAAA
GATCAAAGGATCTTCTTGAGATCCTTTTTTTCTGCGCGTAATCTGCTGCTTGCAAACAAAAAAACCACCG
CTACCAGCGGTGGTTTGTTTGCCGGATCAAGAGCTACCAACTCTTTTTCCGAAGGTAACTGGCTTCAGCA
GAGCGCAGATACCAAATACTGTTCTTCTAGTGTAGCCGTAGTTAGGCCACCACTTCAAGAACTCTGTAGC
ACCGCCTACATACCTCGCTCTGCTAATCCTGTTACCAGTGGCTGCTGCCAGTGGCGATAAGTCGTGTCTT
ACCGGGTTGGACTCAAGACGATAGTTACCGGATAAGGCGCAGCGGTCGGGCTGAACGGGGGGTTCGTGCA
CACAGCCCAGCTTGGAGCGAACGACCTACACCGAACTGAGATACCTACAGCGTGAGCTATGAGAAAGCGC
CACGCTTCCCGAAGGGAGAAAGGCGGACAGGTATCCGGTAAGCGGCAGGGTCGGAACAGGAGAGCGCACG
AGGGAGCTTCCAGGGGGAAACGCCTGGTATCTTTATAGTCCTGTCGGGTTTCGCCACCTCTGACTTGAGC
GTCGATTTTTGTGATGCTCGTCAGGGGGGCGGAGCCTATGGAAAAACGCCAGCAACGCGGCCTTTTTACG
GTTCCTGGCCTTTTGCTGGCCTTTTGCTCACATGTTCTTTCCTGCGTTATCCCCTGATTCTGTGGATAAC
CGTATTACCGCCTTTGAGTGAGCTGATACCGCTCGCCGCAGCCGAACGACCGAGCGCAGCGAGTCAGTGA
GCGAGGAAGCGGAAGAGCGCCCAATACGCAAACCGCCTCTCCCCGCGCGTTGGCCGATTCATTAATGCAG
CTGGCACGACAGGTTTCCCGACTGGAAAGCGGGCAGTGAGCGCAACGCAATTAATACGCGTACCGCTAGC
CAGGAAGAGTTTGTAGAAACGCAAAAAGGCCATCCGTCAGGATGGCCTTCTGCTTAGTTTGATGCCTGGC
AGTTTATGGCGGGCGTCCTGCCCGCCACCCTCCGGGCCGTTGCTTCACAACGTTCAAATCCGCTCCCGGC
GGATTTGTCCTACTCAGGAGAGCGTTCACCGACAAACAACAGATAAAACGAAAGGCCCAGTCTTCCGACT
GAGCCTTTCGTTTTATTTGATGCCT
