>Addgene plasmid #81605 | pDONR223_GABRA6_p.A322T | depositor partial sequence | sequence record 154924 | Insert sequence
ATGGCGTCGTCTCTGCCCTGGCTGTGCATTATTCTGTGGCTAGAAAATGCCCTAGGGAAACTCGAAGTTG
AAGGCAACTTCTACTCAGAAAACGTCAGTCGGATCCTGGACAACTTGCTTGAAGGCTATGACAATCGGCT
GCGGCCGGGATTTGGAGGTGCTGTCACTGAAGTCAAAACAGACATTTATGTGACCAGTTTTGGGCCCGTG
TCAGATGTGGAGATGGAGTATACGATGGATGTTTTTTTCCGCCAGACCTGGACTGATGAGAGGTTGAAGT
TTGGGGGGCCAACTGAGATTCTGAGTCTGAATAATTTGATGGTCAGTAAAATCTGGACGCCTGACACCTT
TTTCAGAAATGGTAAAAAGTCCATTGCTCACAACATGACAACTCCTAATAAACTCTTCAGAATAATGCAG
AATGGAACCATTTTATACACCATGAGGCTTACCATCAATGCTGACTGTCCCATGAGGCTGGTTAACTTTC
CTATGGATGGGCATGCTTGTCCACTCAAGTTTGGGAGCTATGCTTATCCCAAAAGTGAAATCATATATAC
GTGGAAAAAAGGACCACTTTACTCAGTAGAAGTCCCAGAAGAATCTTCAAGCCTTCTCCAGTATGATCTG
ATTGGACAAACAGTATCTAGTGAGACAATTAAATCTAACACAGGTGAATACGTTATAATGACAGTTTACT
TCCACTTGCAAAGGAAGATGGGCTACTTCATGATACAGATATACACTCCTTGCATTATGACAGTCATTCT
TTCCCAGGTGTCTTTCTGGATTAATAAGGAGTCCGTCCCAGCAAGAACTGTTTTTGGGATCACCACTGTT
TTAACTATGACCACTTTGAGCATCAGTGCCCGGCACTCTTTGCCAAAAGTGTCATATGCCACTGCCATGG
ATTGGTTCATAGCTGTTTGCTTTGCATTCGTCTTCTCTGCTCTTATCGAGTTCACAGCTGTCAACTACTT
TACCAATCTTCAGACACAGAAGGCCAAAAGGAAGGCACAGTTTGCAGCCCCACCCACAGTGACAATATCA
AAAGCTACTGAACCTTTGGAAGCTGAGATTGTTTTGCATCCTGACTCCAAATATCATCTGAAGAAAAGGA
TCACTTCTCTGTCTTTGCCAATAGTTTCATCTTCCGAGGCCAATAAAGTGCTCACGAGAGCGCCCATCTT
ACAATCAACACCTGTCACACCCCCACCACTCTCGCCAGCCTTTGGAGGCACCAGTAAAATAGACCAGTAT
TCTCGAATTCTCTTCCCAGTTGCATTTGCAGGATTCAACCTTGTGTACTGGGTAGTTTATCTTTCCAAAG
ATACAATGGAAGTGAGTAGCAGTGTTGAA
